Addgene plasmid #72365: pFETCh_DNMT3B
Purpose: Donor vector for 3' FLAG tag of human DNMT3B
Depositing lab: Eric Mendenhall & Richard M. Myers. Depositing organization: University of Alabama in Huntsville.
Backbone
  Vector backbone: pFETCh_Donor
  Backbone size w/o insert (bp): 5771
  Vector type: CRISPR
  Selectable markers: Neomycin (select with G418)
Growth in bacteria
  Bacterial resistance: Kanamycin, 50 μg/mL
  Growth temperature: 37°C
  Growth strain: DH5alpha
  Copy number: High Copy
Gene/Insert
  Gene/Insert name: DNMT3B Homology Arms
  Species: H. sapiens (human)
  Entrez Gene: DNMT3B (a.k.a. FSHD4, ICF, ICF1, M.HsaIIIB)
  Tag / fusion protein: 3XFLAG-P2A-NeoR (C terminal on backbone)
  Cloning method: Gibson Cloning
  Sequencing primers: 5′ Neo-F; 3′ Neo-R
Terms and licenses: Academic/Nonprofit Terms; Industry Terms: Not Available to Industry
Depositor comments: Note: This plasmid is part of the Mendenhall and Meyers CRISPR-based Tagging system to add a tag (currently using FLAG) to endogenous proteins. Please see https://www.addgene.org/crispr/tagging/ for more details.
How to cite: pFETCh_DNMT3B was a gift from Eric Mendenhall & Richard M. Myers (Addgene plasmid # 72365 ; http://n2t.net/addgene:72365 ; RRID:Addgene_72365)
