[The description below was written by a language model from this plasmid's Addgene catalogue record and pLannotate feature annotations shown in this document.]
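Description:
pFETCh_DNMT3B is a homology-directed repair donor plasmid from a CRISPR-based endogenous tagging system, built on the pFETCh_Donor backbone to place a FLAG epitope at the 3′ end of the human DNMT3B coding sequence. It is propagated in E. coli from a high-copy ColE1/pUC-type origin with kanamycin selection (an aph(3′)-Ia KanR gene). Remnants of a pUC-style lac promoter/operator, lacZα and multiple cloning site are also annotated. The full depositor sequence is 7,153 nt.

The payload is a promoterless 3xFLAG-P2A-NeoR cassette flanked by DNMT3B homology arms that were inserted by Gibson assembly. In the feature table, the 5′ arm appears just upstream of the tag as a short coding match to a mouse Dnmt3 family member, which most likely reflects the conserved C-terminal coding region of human DNMT3B rather than mouse sequence. The 3′ arm is not annotated, and P2A is listed in the catalogue but not called by the annotation. After a Cas9 cut near the stop codon and repair from this donor, the endogenous gene should encode DNMT3B fused to 3xFLAG. The P2A peptide then releases neomycin phosphotransferase from the same transcript, so G418 resistance depends on in-frame integration at an expressed locus.

Outside the arms, the table shows a truncated HSV thymidine kinase (ΔTK) preceded by CMV enhancer/promoter fragments. Such a cassette could allow ganciclovir counter-selection against random integration of the whole plasmid, although the record does not state this use. The guide RNA and Cas9 are not part of this plasmid and must be supplied separately. Tagging the native protein in this way lets a standard anti-FLAG antibody be used for detection or pull-down of DNMT3B expressed at its normal level, though the record names no specific downstream assay.
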