Features (pLannotate 1.2.2; 20 found; start..end, strand, type, name):
    660..800     +  CDS            Dnmt3c (fragment): DNM3C_MOUSE - Also known as Gm14490 From Mus musculus (Mouse).
    834..887     +  CDS            3xFLAG (fragment): three tandem FLAG® epitope tags
    891..915     +  CDS            3xFLAG (fragment): three tandem FLAG® epitope tags
    999..1790    +  CDS            neo: KKA2_KLEPN - Also known as kan, nptII. Experimental evidence at protein level: Swiss-Prot protein existence level 1. Resistance to kanamycin, neomycin, paromomycin, ribostamycin, butirosin and gentamicin B. From Klebsiella pneumoniae.
   2652..2808    +  CDS            lacZα (fragment): LacZα fragment of β-galactosidase; lacZ fragment
   2890..3705    -  CDS            KanR: aminoglycoside phosphotransferase; aph(3')-Ia; confers resistance to kanamycin in bacteria or G418 (Geneticin®) in eukaryotes
   3890..4030    +  CDS            TRA2_ECOLX (fragment): Protein predicted: Swiss-Prot protein existence level 4. Required for transposition of transposon Tn903. From Escherichia coli.
   4085..4673    +  rep_origin     ori: high-copy-number ColE1/pMB1/pBR322/pUC origin of replication
   5042..5131    +  CDS            lacI (fragment): lac repressor; lacI; The lac repressor binds to the lac operator to inhibit transcription in E. coli. This inhibition can be relieved by adding lactose or isopropyl-β-D-thiogalactopyranoside (IPTG).
   5144..5165    +  protein_bind   CAP binding site: CAP binding activates transcription in the presence of cAMP. E. coli catabolite activator protein
   5180..5210    +  promoter       lac promoter: promoter for the E. coli lac operon
   5218..5234    +  protein_bind   lac operator: The lac repressor binds to the lac operator to inhibit transcription in E. coli. This inhibition can be relieved by adding lactose or isopropyl-β-D-thiogalactopyranoside (IPTG). lac repressor encoded by lacI
   5271..5326    -  misc_feature   MCS: pUC18/19 multiple cloning site
   5327..5346    -  misc_feature   MCS (fragment): pUC18/19 multiple cloning site
   5352..5434    +  enhancer       CMV enhancer (fragment): human cytomegalovirus immediate early enhancer; contains an 18-bp deletion relative to the standard CMV enhancer
   5506..5523    -  promoter       CMV promoter (fragment): human cytomegalovirus (CMV) immediate early promoter
   5586..5637    +  promoter       CMVd2 promoter: truncated human cytomegalovirus (CMV) immediate early promoter that yields moderately reduced expression relative to the full-length promoter
   5728..5799    -  CDS            UL24_HHV11 (fragment): Experimental evidence at protein level: Swiss-Prot protein existence level 1. May participate in nuclear egress of viral particles. Plays a role in the dispersal of several host nucleolar proteins including NCL/nucleolin and NPM1. Since deletion of host NCL/nucleolin negatively impact on nuclear egress, UL24 supposedly acts on this process through its effect on host nucleoli. From Human herpesvirus 1 (strain 17) (HHV-1) (Human herpes simplex virus 1).
   5869..6864    +  CDS            ΔTK: truncated herpes simplex virus thymidine kinase (Salomon et al., 1995) confers sensitivity to nucleoside analogs such as acyclovir or ganciclovir
   6976..7137    +  CDS            UL122 (fragment): VIE2_HCMVT - Experimental evidence at protein level: Swiss-Prot protein existence level 1. Stimulates viral early and late gene expression and thus play a crucial role in the regulation of productive infection. In addition, activates quiescent cells to reenter the cell cycle and upregulates several E2F-responsive genes, which are responsible for pushing the cell into S phase. In S-phase, inhibits cellular DNA synthesis and blocks further cell cycle progression. From Human cytomegalovirus (strain Towne) (HHV-5) (Human herpesvirus 5).
>Addgene plasmid #72365 | pFETCh_DNMT3B | depositor full sequence | sequence record 132115 | Full Sequence
AAGACCAAGCAAGACACAGGCCTGAGGTATCACATCTTTGGCATGTTTCTGAATAACCCACGCAGCCATT
GGCCTGTTGGGATGACTTTTAGTATTGGATTGTATACCTGAGTAACACTGAGGCTCAGCCTCTGTAGCCT
CTTTCCAGGCCTGGTAGAATCCTATAGAGGAAGCTTTTGGTATATTTGATGCCATCTGCCTGGAGTCATC
TAGCATGGTCCTTCATCCGGCAGCTGGGTTTGAAGAGGGAAGGAAAACTCTGGTTGCCTGAGCCTGTGAT
GACTGAAAATCTAGGCTGTTTTTGAGTGACCTTGTTCCTTATTAAGGAAATTGCTTAACTTCTCCCATCA
TAGTGTTTTGAAAATGGATACATTGCTGGCTGGCTGATTTAGTATGCATGCATTTATTCTAGGAAGGTCC
TCTGAGCACCAACTCTATGCCAAGAGTATGGTGCTAGGCCTGCACAAAACGGGGGACTTTCATTTGTGAG
CAATTTGTAAGCAAGTGTTCTGAATTAAGGGCTCTGAATTTAGGTCCTTGGGGACCTTACTGATGGGACT
GAGGGATGGCGAGGGCAGAAAGAGTGGGACCTGGCTGGTTGAGGCTGTCAACATCCTGGAGGCACTTCTG
ACTTGCTGTCTTTTCACTCCGGTACCCCCAGGATCTTTGGCTTTCCTGTGCACTACACAGACGTGTCCAA
CATGGGCCGTGGTGCCCGCCAGAAGCTGCTGGGAAGGTCCTGGAGCGTGCCTGTCATCCGACACCTCTTC
GCCCCTCTGAAGGACTACTTTGCATGTGAAGGGAGCGGAGGAGGTTCCGGTGGAGGTGGTTCTGGAGATT
ACAAGGATGACGACGATAAGGGCGATTACAAGGATGACGACGATAAGGGAGATTACAAGGATGACGACGA
TAAGGTTTCAGGAAGCGGAGCTACTAACTTCAGCCTGCTGAAGCAGGCTGGAGACGTGGAGGAGAACCCT
GGACCTGGATCGTTTCGCATGATTGAACAAGATGGATTGCACGCAGGTTCTCCGGCCGCTTGGGTGGAGA
GGCTATTCGGCTATGACTGGGCACAACAGACAATCGGCTGCTCTGATGCCGCCGTGTTCCGGCTGTCAGC
GCAGGGGCGCCCGGTTCTTTTTGTCAAGACCGACCTGTCCGGTGCCCTGAATGAACTGCAGGACGAGGCA
GCGCGGCTATCGTGGCTGGCCACGACGGGCGTTCCTTGCGCAGCTGTGCTCGACGTTGTCACTGAAGCGG
GAAGGGACTGGCTGCTATTGGGCGAAGTGCCGGGGCAGGATCTCCTGTCATCTCACCTTGCTCCTGCCGA
GAAAGTATCCATCATGGCTGATGCAATGCGGCGGCTGCATACGCTTGATCCGGCTACCTGCCCATTCGAC
CACCAAGCGAAACATCGCATCGAGCGAGCACGTACTCGGATGGAAGCCGGTCTTGTCGATCAGGATGATC
TGGACGAAGAGCATCAGGGGCTCGCGCCAGCCGAACTGTTCGCCAGGCTCAAGGCGCGCATGCCCGACGG
CGAGGATCTCGTCGTGACCCATGGCGATGCCTGCTTGCCGAATATCATGGTGGAAAATGGCCGCTTTTCT
GGATTCATCGACTGTGGCCGGCTGGGTGTGGCCGACCGCTATCAGGACATAGCGTTGGCTACCCGTGATA
TTGCTGAAGAGCTTGGCGGCGAATGGGCTGACCGCTTCCTCGTGCTTTACGGTATCGCCGCTCCCGATTC
GCAGCGCATCGCCTTCTATCGCCTTCTTGACGAGTTCTTCTGATTCGAACATCGCCAGGCCCCAAGCCCA
CTGGGGTGTGTGGCAGAGCCAGGACCCAGGAGGTGTGATTCCTGAAGGCATCCCCAGGCCCTGCTCTTCC
TCAGCTGTGTGGGTCATACCGTGTACCTCAGTTCCCTCTTGCTCAGTGGGGGCAGAGCCACCTGACTCTT
GCAGGGGTAGCCTGAGGTGCCGCCTCCTTGTGCACAAATCAGACCTGGCTGCTTGGAGCAGCCTAACACG
GTGCTCATTTTTTCTTCTCCTAAAACTTTAAAACTTGAAGTAGGTAGCAACGTGGCTTTTTTTTTTTCCC
TTCCTGGGTCTACCACTCAGAGAAACAATGGCTAAGATACCAAAACCACAGTGCCGACAGCTCTCCAATA
CTCAGGTTAATGCTGAAAAATCATCCAAGACAGTTATTGCAAGAGTTTAATTTTTGAAAACTGGCTACTG
CTCTGTGTTTACAGACGTGTGCAGTTGTAGGCATGTAGCTACAGGACATTTTTAAGGGCCCAGGATCGTT
TTTTCCCAGGGCAAGCAGAAGAGAAAATGTTGTATATGTCTTTTACCCGGCACATTCCCCTTGCCTAAAT
ACAAGGGCTGGAGTCTGCACGGGACCTATTAGAGTATTTTCCACAATGATGATGATTTCAGCAGGGATGA
CGTCATCATCACATTCAGGGCTATTTTTTCCCCCACAAACCCAAGGGCAGGGGCCACTCTTAGCTAAATC
CCTCCCCGTGACTGCAATAGAACCCTCTGGGGAGCTCAGGAAGGGGTGTGCTGAGTTCTATAATATAAGC
TGCCATATATTTCTTGGAAAGTCCTCTCCACTGACTGTAGCCTCCAATTCACTGGCCGTCGTTCACTGGC
CGTCGTTTTACAACGTCGTGACTGGGAAAACCCTGGCGTTACCCAACTTAATCGCCTTGCAGCACATCCC
CCTTTCGCCAGCTGGCGTAATAGCGAAGAGGCCCGCACCGATCGCCCTTCCCAACAGTTGCGCAGCCTGA
ATGGCGAATGCGATTTATTCAACAAAGCCGCCGTCCCGTCAAGTCAGCGTAATGCTCTGCCAGTGTTACA
ACCAATTAACCAATTCTGATTAGAAAAACTCATCGAGCATCAAATGAAACTGCAATTTATTCATATCAGG
ATTATCAATACCATATTTTTGAAAAAGCCGTTTCTGTAATGAAGGAGAAAACTCACCGAGGCAGTTCCAT
AGGATGGCAAGATCCTGGTATCGGTCTGCGATTCCGACTCGTCCAACATCAATACAACCTATTAATTTCC
CCTCGTCAAAAATAAGGTTATCAAGTGAGAAATCACCATGAGTGACGACTGAATCCGGTGAGAATGGCAA
AAGCTTATGCATTTCTTTCCAGACTTGTTCAACAGGCCAGCCATTACGCTCGTCATCAAAATCACTCGCA
TCAACCAAACCGTTATTCATTCGTGATTGCGCCTGAGCGAGACGAAATACGCGATCGCTGTTAAAAGGAC
AATTACAAACAGGAATCGAATGCAACCGGCGCAGGAACACTGCCAGCGCATCAACAATATTTTCACCTGA
ATCAGGATATTCTTCTAATACCTGGAATGCTGTTTTCCCGGGGATCGCAGTGGTGAGTAACCATGCATCA
TCAGGAGTACGGATAAAATGCTTGATGGTCGGAAGAGGCATAAATTCCGTCAGCCAGTTTAGTCTGACCA
TCTCATCTGTAACATCATTGGCAACGCTACCTTTGCCATGTTTCAGAAACAACTCTGGCGCATCGGGCTT
CCCATACAATCGATAGATTGTCGCACCTGATTGCCCGACATTATCGCGAGCCCATTTATACCCATATAAA
TCAGCATCCATGTTGGAATTTAATCGCGGCTTCGAGCAAGACGTTTCCCGTTGAATATGGCTCATAACAC
CCCTTGTATTACTGTTTATGTAAGCAGACAGTTTTATTGTTCATGATGATATATTTTTATCTTGTGCAAT
GTAACATCAGAGATTTTGAGACACAACGTGGCTTTGTTGAATAAATCGAACTTTTGCTGAGTTGAAGGAT
CAGATCACGCATCTTCCCGACAACGCAGACCGTTCCGTGGCAAAGCAAAAGTTCAAAATCACCAACTGGT
CCACCTACAACAAAGCTCTCATCAACCGTGGCTCCCTCACTTTCTGGCTGGATGATGGGGCGATTCAGGC
CTGGTATGAGTCAGCAACACCTTCTTCACGAGGCAGACCTCTCGACGGAGTTCCACTGAGCGTCAGACCC
CGTAGAAAAGATCAAAGGATCTTCTTGAGATCCTTTTTTTCTGCGCGTAATCTGCTGCTTGCAAACAAAA
AAACCACCGCTACCAGCGGTGGTTTGTTTGCCGGATCAAGAGCTACCAACTCTTTTTCCGAAGGTAACTG
GCTTCAGCAGAGCGCAGATACCAAATACTGTTCTTCTAGTGTAGCCGTAGTTAGGCCACCACTTCAAGAA
CTCTGTAGCACCGCCTACATACCTCGCTCTGCTAATCCTGTTACCAGTGGCTGCTGCCAGTGGCGATAAG
TCGTGTCTTACCGGGTTGGACTCAAGACGATAGTTACCGGATAAGGCGCAGCGGTCGGGCTGAACGGGGG
GTTCGTGCACACAGCCCAGCTTGGAGCGAACGACCTACACCGAACTGAGATACCTACAGCGTGAGCTATG
AGAAAGCGCCACGCTTCCCGAAGGGAGAAAGGCGGACAGGTATCCGGTAAGCGGCAGGGTCGGAACAGGA
GAGCGCACGAGGGAGCTTCCAGGGGGAAACGCCTGGTATCTTTATAGTCCTGTCGGGTTTCGCCACCTCT
GACTTGAGCGTCGATTTTTGTGATGCTCGTCAGGGGGGCGGAGCCTATGGAAAAACGCCAGCAACGCGGC
CTTTTTACGGTTCCTGGCCTTTTGCTGGCCTTTTGCTCACATGTTCTTTCCTGCGTTATCCCCTGATTCT
GTGGATAACCGTATTACCGCCTTTGAGTGAGCTGATACCGCTCGCCGCAGCCGAACGACCGAGCGCAGCG
AGTCAGTGAGCGAGGAAGCGGAAGAAGCTCGCACATTCAGCAGCGTTTTTCAGCGCGTTTTCGATCAACG
TTTCAATGTTGGTATCAACACCAGGTTTAACTTTGAACTTATCGGCACTGACGGTTACTGATTTTGAACT
TTTGCTTTGCCACGGAACGGTCTGCGTTGTCGGGAAGATGCGTGATCTGATCCTTCAACTCAGCAAAAGT
TCCCAATACGCAAACCGCCTCTCCCCGCGCGTTGGCCGATTCATTAATGCAGCTGGCACGACAGGTTTCC
CGACTGGAAAGCGGGCAGTGAGCGCAACGCAATTAATGTGAGTTAGCTCACTCATTAGGCACCCCAGGCT
TTACACTTTATGCTTCCGGCTCGTATGTTGTGTGGAATTGTGAGCGGATAACAATTTCACACAGGAAACA
GCTATGACCATGATTACGCCAAGCTTGCATGCCTGCAGGTCGACTCTAGAGGATCCCCGGGTACCGAGCT
CGAATTAGCTTGCATGCCTGCAGGTCAATTCCCTGGCATTATGCCCAGTACATGACCTTATGGGACTTTC
CTACTTGGCAGTACATCTACGTATTAGTCATCGCTATTACCATGGTGATGCGGTTTTGGCAGTACATCAA
TGGGCGTGGATAGCGGTTTGACTCACGGGGATTTCAAGTCTCCACCCCATTGACGTCAATGGGAGTTTGT
TTTGGCACCAAAATCAACGGGACTTTCCAAAATGTCGTAACAACTCCGCCCCATTGACGCAAATGGGCGG
TAGGCGTGTACGGTGGGAGGTCTATATAAGCAGAGCTCGTTTAGTGAACCGTCAGATCGCCTGGAGACGC
CATCCACGCTGTTTTGACCTCCATAGGAGACACCGGGACCGATCCAGCCTGGGGATCCCGACCATGGCTT
CGTACCCCTGCCATCAACACGCGTCTGCGTTCGACCAGGCTGCGCGTTCTCGCGGCCATAGCAACCGACG
TACGGCGTTGCGCCCTCGCCGGCAGCAAGAAGCCACGGAAGTCCGCCTGGAGCAGAAAATGCCCACGCTA
CTGCGGGTTTATATAGACGGTCCTCACGGGATGGGGAAAACCACCACCACGCAACTGCTGGTGGCCCTGG
GTTCGCGCGACGATATCGTCTACGTACCCGAGCCGATGACTTACTGGCAGGTGCTGGGGGCTTCCGAGAC
AATCGCGAACATCTACACCACACAACACCGCCTCGACCAGGGTGAGATATCGGCCGGGGACGCGGCGGTG
GTAATGACAAGCGCCCAGATAACAATGGGCATGCCTTATGCCGTGACCGACGCCGTTCTGGCTCCTCATA
TCGGGGGGGAGGCTGGGAGCTCACATGCCCCGCCCCCGGCCCTCACCCTCATCTTCGACCGCCATCCCAT
CGCCGCCCTCCTGTGCTACCCGGCCGCGCGATACCTTATGGGCAGCATGACCCCCCAGGCCGTGCTGGCG
TTCGTGGCCCTCATCCCGCCGACCTTGCCCGGCACAAACATCGTGTTGGGGGCCCTTCCGGAGGACAGAC
ACATCGACCGCCTGGCCAAACGCCAGCGCCCCGGCGAGCGGCTTGACCTGGCTATGCTGGCCGCGATTCG
CCGCGTTTACGGGCTGCTTGCCAATACGGTGCGGTATCTGCAGGGCGGCGGGTCGTGGCGGGAGGATTGG
GGACAGCTTTCGGGGACGGCCGTGCCGCCCCAGGGTGCCGAGCCCCAGAGCAACGCGGGCCCACGACCCC
ATATCGGGGACACGTTATTTACCCTGTTTCGGGCCCCCGAGTTGCTGGCCCCCAACGGCGACCTGTACAA
CGTGTTTGCCTGGGCCTTGGACGTCTTGGCCAAACGCCTCCGTCCCATGCACGTCTTTATCCTGGATTAC
GACCAATCGCCCGCCGGCTGCCGGGACGCCCTGCTGCAACTTACCTCCGGGATGGTCCAGACCCACGTCA
CCACCCCCGGCTCCATACCGACGATCTGCGACCTGGCGCGCACGTTTGCCCGGGAGATGGGGGAGGCTAA
CTGAGGATCCCACGTCACTATTGTATACTCTATATTATACTCTATGTTATACTCTGTAATCCTACTCAAT
AAACGTGTCACGCCTGTGAAACCGTACTAAGTCTCCCGTGTATTCTTATCACCATCAGGTGACATCCTCG
CCCAGGCTGTCAATCATGCCGGTATCGATTCCAGTAGCACCGGCCCCACGCTGACAACCCACTCTTGCAG
CGTTAGCAGCGCCCCTCTTAACAAGCCGACCCCCACCAGCGTCGCGGTTACTAACACTCCTCTCCCCGAC
CTGCAGCCCAGCT
