>Addgene plasmid #72365 | pFETCh_DNMT3B | addgene partial sequence | sequence record 134779 | Neo-R 5'-GCCCAGTCATAGCCGAATAG-3'
ATCATGCGAAACGATCCAGGTCCAGGGTTCTCCTCCACGTCTCCAGCCTGCTTCAGCAGGCTGAAGTTAG
TAGCTCCGCTTCCTGAAACCTTATCGTCGTCATCCTTGTAATCTCCCTTATCGTCGTCATCCTTGTAATC
GCCCTTATCGTCGTCATCCTTGTAATCTCCAGAACCACCTCCACCGGAACCTCCTCCGCTCCCTTCACAT
GCAAAGTAGTCCTTCAGAGGGGCGAAGAGGTGTCGGATGACAGGCACGCTCCAGGACCTTCCCAGCAGCT
TCTGGCGGGCACCACGGCCCATGTTGGACACGTCTGTGTAGTGCACAGGAAAGCCAAAGATCCTGGGGGT
ACCGGAGTGAAAAGACAGCAAGTCAGAAGTGCCTCCAGGATGTTGACAGCCTCAACCAGCCAGGTCCCAC
TCTTTCTGCCCTCGCCATCCCTCAGTCCCATCAGTAAGGTCCCCAAGGACCTAAATTCAGAGCCCTTAAT
TCAGAACACTTGCTTACAAATTGCTCACAAATGAAAGTCCCCCGTTTTGTGCAGGCCTAGCACCATACTC
TTGGCATAGAGTTGGTGCTCAGAGGACCTTCCTAGAATAAATGCATGCATACTAAATCAGCCAGCCAGCA
ATGTATCCATTTTCAAAACACTATGATGGGAGAAGTTAAGCAATTTCCTTAATAAGGAACAAGGTCACTC
AAAAACAGCCTAGATTTTCAGTCATCACAGGCTCAGGCAACCAGAGTTTTCCTTCCCTCTTCAAACCCAG
CTGCCGGATGA
