>Addgene plasmid #72365 | pFETCh_DNMT3B | addgene partial sequence | sequence record 135409 | Neo-F 5'-CGTTGGCTACCCGTGATATT-3'
GCGGCGAATGGGCTGACCGCTTCCTCGTGCTTTACGGTATCGCCGCTCCCGATTCGCAGCGCATCGCCTT
CTATCGCCTTCTTGACGAGTTCTTCTGATTCGAACATCGCCAGGCCCCAAGCCCACTGGGGTGTGTGGCA
GAGCCAGGACCCAGGAGGTGTGATTCCTGAAGGCATCCCCAGGCCCTGCTCTTCCTCAGCTGTGTGGGTC
ATACCGTGTACCTCAGTTCCCTCTTGCTCAGTGGGGGCAGAGCCACCTGACTCTTGCAGGGGTAGCCTGA
GGTGCCGCCTCCTTGTGCACAAATCAGACCTGGCTGCTTGGAGCAGCCTAACACGGTGCTCATTTTTTCT
TCTCCTAAAACTTTAAAACTTGAAGTAGGTAGCAACGTGGCTTTTTTTTTTTCCCTTCCTGGGTCTACCA
CTCAGAGAAACAATGGCTAAGATACCAAAACCACAGTGCCGACAGCTCTCCAATACTCAGGTTAATGCTG
AAAAATCATCCAAGACAGTTATTGCAAGAGTTTAATTTTTGAAAACTGGCTACTGCTCTGTGTTTACAGA
CGTGTGCAGTTGTAGGCATGTAGCTACAGGACATTTTTAAGGGCCCAGGATCGTTTTTTCCCAGGGCAAG
CAGAAGAGAAAATGTTGTATATGTCTTTTACCCGGCACATTCCCCTTGCCTAAATACAAGGGCTGGAGTC
TGCACGGGACCTATTAGAGTATTTTCCACAATGATGATGATTTCAGCAGGGATGACGTCATCATCACATT
CAGGGCTATTTTTTCCCCCACAAACCCAAGGGCAGGGGCCACTCTTAGCTAAATCCCTCCCCGTGACTGC
AATAGAACCCTCTGGGGAGCTCAGGAAGGGGTGTGCTGAGTTCTATAATATAAGCTGCCATATATTTCTT
GGAAAGTCCTCTCCACTGACTGTAGCCTCCAATTCACTGGCCGTCGTTCACTGGCCGTCGTTTTACAACG
TCGTGACTGGGAAAACCCTGGCGTTACCCAACTTAATCGCCTTG
